Addgene plasmid #170592: p663-UBC-miniTurbo-V5-EEF2K_IDG-K
Purpose: Gateway destination clone of EEF2K (human) tagged with N-terminal miniTurbo-V5 for generating protein-proximity networks using proximity-dependent biotinylation proteomics
Depositing lab: Ben Major. Depositing organization: Washington University in Saint Louis.
Backbone
  Vector backbone: pDest663
  Backbone manufacturer: PEL
  Backbone size w/o insert (bp): 9019
  Vector type: Mammalian Expression, Lentiviral ; Gateway Destination
  Selectable markers: Puromycin
Growth in bacteria
  Bacterial resistance: Ampicillin, 100 μg/mL
  Growth temperature: 30°C
  Growth strain: DH10B
  Copy number: Low Copy
Gene/Insert
  Gene/Insert name: miniTurbo-V5-EEF2K (alt name: miniTurbo-V5)
  Species: H. sapiens (human)
  Entrez Gene: EEF2K (a.k.a. CaMKIII, HSU93850, eEF-2K)
  Promoter: Ubiquitin
  Tag / fusion protein: miniTurbo-V5 (N terminal on insert)
  Cloning method: Gateway Cloning
  Sequencing primers: 5′ TGAAGCTCCGGTTTTGAACT; 3′ AATAGACCCGTGAAGCTGATC
Terms and licenses: Academic/Nonprofit Terms; Industry Terms: Not Available to Industry
Depositor comments: These plasmids were generated as part of the Illuminating the Druggable Genome (IDG) program sponsored by the NIH Common Fund. The goal of this program is to identify, gather, and distribute information and resources for proteins that currently are not well-studied yet belong to commonly drug-targeted protein families: protein kinases, non-olfactory G-protein coupled receptors (GPCRs), and ion channels. The IDG program is designed to develop fundamental research tools for understudied proteins, elucidate their function, and disseminate the IDG-related resources and data to the greater scientific community. These lentiviral gateway destination plasmids were generated, as part of the Kinase-Data and Resource Generating Center (DRGC), using the single fragment or multisite gateway cloning technology. They were used for generating proteomics-based protein-interaction and protein-proximity networks that can be accessed through the kinase-DRGC website https://darkkinome.org/. Each plasmid has either an N- or C-terminal fusion protein (Flag/ V5/V5-miniTurbo/V5-TurboID/miniTurbo-V5/TurboID-V5) tagged understudied kinase driven under either a CMV or Ubiquitin (UBC) promoter. All inserts in the pENTR plasmids used to generate the deposited destination plasmids were end-sequenced and insert size validated prior to multi-site gateway cloning. The combined insert size of the single fragment or three fragment destination plasmids were confirmed by restriction digestion (BsrGI, and EcoRV for pDest667; BsrGI, EcoRV, and BstZ17I for pDest663; and BsrGI for pHAGE) and all plasmids were partially sequenced to ensure in-frame ORFs and fusion tags.
How to cite: p663-UBC-miniTurbo-V5-EEF2K_IDG-K was a gift from Ben Major (Addgene plasmid # 170592 ; http://n2t.net/addgene:170592 ; RRID:Addgene_170592)
