[The description below was written by a language model from this plasmid's Addgene catalogue record and pLannotate feature annotations shown in this document.]
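Description:
p663-UBC-miniTurbo-V5-EEF2K_IDG-K is a lentiviral mammalian expression clone built on the pDest663 Gateway destination backbone by multisite Gateway recombination. It carries human EEF2K, the threonine kinase that phosphorylates elongation factor EEF2 to slow peptide chain elongation, fused at its N-terminus to miniTurbo-V5. In the annotated sequence of about 11.6 kb, the human ubiquitin C promoter sits between attB4 and attB5 sites. It is followed by the miniTurbo coding sequence, an attB1 site, the EEF2K open reading frame and attB2, which reflects assembly from separate promoter, tag and gene entry fragments. The V5 epitope is listed in the catalogue fields but was not separately annotated in the feature table; it presumably lies in the short gap between miniTurbo and attB1. A WPRE downstream of the fusion enhances transcript expression, and a mouse PGK promoter drives a puromycin N-acetyltransferase cassette for selecting transduced cells.

The viral framework has an RSV promoter fused to a truncated HIV-1 5' LTR, so genomic RNA is transcribed in packaging cells without Tat. It also includes the Ψ packaging signal with a gag fragment, the RRE for Rev-dependent nuclear export, a cPPT/CTS, and a second truncated LTR followed by an SV40 polyadenylation signal. The bacterial portion carries a ColE1/pUC-type origin, ampicillin resistance, an f1 origin and residual lac and T7/T3 elements, along with an SV40 origin. The record lists the plasmid as low copy.

miniTurbo is an engineered, truncated E. coli biotin ligase that biotinylates proteins near the fusion. The construct was made under the Illuminating the Druggable Genome kinase programme to map EEF2K protein-proximity networks by proximity-dependent biotinylation proteomics.
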