Features (pLannotate 1.2.2; 32 found; start..end, strand, type, name):
     58..158     +  CDS            Rev (fragment): human immunodeficiency virus 1 (HIV-1) Rev protein; rev; enhances nuclear export of unspliced and incompletely spliced viral mRNAs
    177..293     +  misc_feature   cPPT/CTS: central polypurine tract and central termination sequence of HIV-1
    327..347     +  protein_bind   attB4: mutant version of attB; core recombination site for the Gateway® BP reaction BP Clonase™
    347..1558    +  promoter       UbC promoter: human ubiquitin C promoter
   1562..1580    -  protein_bind   attB5 (fragment): mutant version of attB; core recombination site for the Gateway® BP reaction BP Clonase™
   1595..2365    +  CDS            miniTurbo: N-terminally truncated mutant of the E. coli biotin ligase BioID engineered for improved catalytic efficiency (Branon et al., 2018)
   2414..2438    +  protein_bind   attB1: mutant version of attB; recombination site for the Gateway® BP reaction BP Clonase™
   2444..4618    +  CDS            EEF2K: EF2K_HUMAN - Experimental evidence at protein level: Swiss-Prot protein existence level 1. Threonine kinase that regulates protein synthesis by controlling the rate of peptide chain elongation. Upon activation by a variety of upstream kinases including AMPK or TRPM7, phosphorylates the elongation factor EEF2 at a single site, renders it unable to bind ribosomes and thus inactive. In turn, the rate of protein synthesis is reduced. From Homo sapiens (Human).
   4623..4647    -  protein_bind   attB2: mutant version of attB; recombination site for the Gateway® BP reaction BP Clonase™
   4677..5265    +  misc_feature   WPRE: woodchuck hepatitis virus posttranscriptional regulatory element
   5279..5778    +  promoter       PGK promoter: mouse phosphoglycerate kinase 1 promoter
   5799..6398    +  CDS            PuroR: puromycin N-acetyltransferase; pac from Streptomyces alboniger; confers resistance to puromycin
   6466..6603    +  CDS            nef (fragment): NEF_HV1LA - Experimental evidence at protein level: Swiss-Prot protein existence level 1. Extracellular Nef protein targets CD4(+) T-lymphocytes for apoptosis by interacting with CXCR4 surface receptors. From Human immunodeficiency virus type 1 group M subtype B (isolate Lai) (HIV-1).
   6589..6769    +  LTR            5' LTR (truncated): truncated 5' long terminal repeat (LTR) from HIV-1
   6841..6962    +  polyA_signal   SV40 poly(A) signal: SV40 polyadenylation signal
   7002..7137    +  rep_origin     SV40 ori: SV40 origin of replication
   7158..7176    -  promoter       T7 promoter: promoter for bacteriophage T7 RNA polymerase
   7184..7339    +  CDS            lacZα (fragment): LacZα fragment of β-galactosidase; lacZ fragment
   7344..7772    +  rep_origin     f1 ori (sequence partly withheld): f1 bacteriophage origin of replication; arrow indicates direction of (+) strand synthesis
   7825..7929    +  promoter       AmpR promoter: bla
   7930..8790    +  CDS            AmpR: β-lactamase; bla; confers resistance to ampicillin, carbenicillin, and related antibiotics
   8961..9549    +  rep_origin     ori: high-copy-number ColE1/pMB1/pBR322/pUC origin of replication
   9732..9824    +  CDS            lacI (fragment): lac repressor; lacI; The lac repressor binds to the lac operator to inhibit transcription in E. coli. This inhibition can be relieved by adding lactose or isopropyl-β-D-thiogalactopyranoside (IPTG).
   9837..9858    +  protein_bind   CAP binding site: CAP binding activates transcription in the presence of cAMP. E. coli catabolite activator protein
   9873..9903    +  promoter       lac promoter: promoter for the E. coli lac operon
   9907..9929    +  protein_bind   lac operator (fragment): The lac repressor binds to the lac operator to inhibit transcription in E. coli. This inhibition can be relieved by adding lactose or isopropyl-β-D-thiogalactopyranoside (IPTG). lac repressor encoded by lacI
   9972..9990    +  promoter       T3 promoter: promoter for bacteriophage T3 RNA polymerase
  10018..10244   +  promoter       RSV promoter: Rous sarcoma virus enhancer/promoter
  10245..10425   +  LTR            5' LTR (truncated): truncated 5' long terminal repeat (LTR) from HIV-1
  10472..10597   +  misc_feature   HIV-1 Ψ: packaging signal of human immunodeficiency virus type 1
  10581..10944   +  CDS            HIV-1 gag (fragment): gag protein from human immunodeficiency virus 1; gag
  11090..11323   +  misc_feature   RRE: The Rev response element (RRE) of HIV-1 allows for Rev-dependent mRNA export from the nucleus to the cytoplasm.
>Addgene plasmid #170592 | p663-UBC-miniTurbo-V5-EEF2K_IDG-K | addgene full sequence | sequence record 335744 | Addgene NGS Result
GCTGTACTTTCTATAGTGAATAGAGTTAGGCAGGGATATTCACCATTATCGTTTCAGACCCACCTCCCAA
CCCCGAGGGGACCCGACAGGCCCGAAGGAATAGAAGAAGAAGGTGGAGAGAGAGACAGAGACAGATCCAT
TCGATTAGTGAACGGATCTCGACGGTATCGGTTAACTTTTAAAAGAAAAGGGGGGATTGGGGGGTACAGT
GCAGGGGAAAGAATAGTAGACATAATAGCAACAGACATACAAACTAAAGAATTACAAAAACAAATTACAA
AATTCAAAATTTTATCGTCCAGTGTGGTGGAATTCTGCAGATATCACAACTTTGTATAGAAAAGTTGGCC
TCCGCGCCGGGTTTTGGCGCCTCCCGCGGGCGCCCCCCTCCTCACGGCGAGCGCTGCCACGTCAGACGAA
GGGCGCAGCGAGCGTCCTGATCCTTCCGCCCGGACGCTCAGGACAGCGGCCCGCTGCTCATAAGACTCGG
CCTTAGAACCCCAGTATCAGCAGAAGGACATTTTAGGACGGGACTTGGGTGACTCTAGGGCACTGGTTTT
CTTTCCAGAGAGCGGAACAGGCGAGGAAAAGTAGTCCCTTCTCGGCGATTCTGCGGAGGGATCTCCGTGG
GGCGGTGAACGCCGATGATTATATAAGGACGCGCCGGGTGTGGCACAGCTAGTTCCGTCGCAGCCGGGAT
TTGGGTCGCGGTTCTTGTTTGTGGATCGCTGTGATCGTCACTTGGTGAGTAGCGGGCTGCTGGGCTGGCC
GGGGCTTTCGTGGCCGCCGGGCCGCTCGGTGGGACGGAAGCGTGTGGAGAGACCGCCAAGGGCTGTAGTC
TGGGTCCGCGAGCAAGGTTGCCCTGAACTGGGGGTTGGGGGGAGCGCAGCAAAATGGCGGCTGTTCCCGA
GTCTTGAATGGAAGACGCTTGTGAGGCGGGCTGTGAGGTCGTTGAAACAAGGTGGGGGGCATGGTGGGCG
GCAAGAACCCAAGGTCTTGAGGCCTTCGCTAATGCGGGAAAGCTCTTATTCGGGTGAGATGGGCTGGGGC
ACCATCTGGGGACCCTGACGTGAAGTTTGTCACTGACTGGAGAACTCGGTTTGTCGTCTGTTGCGGGGGC
GGCAGTTATGGCGGTGCCGTTGGGCAGTGCACCCGTACCTTTGGGAGCGCGCGCCCTCGTCGTGTCGTGA
CGTCACCCGTTCTGTTGGCTTATAATGCAGGGTGGGGCCACCTGCCGGTAGGTGTGCGGTAGGCTTTTCT
CCGTCGCAGGACGCAGGGTTCGGGCCTAGGGTAGGCTCTCCTGAATCGACAGGCGCCGGACCTCTGGTGA
GGGGAGGGATAAGTGAGGCGTCAGTTTCTTTGGTCGGTTTTATGTACCTATCTTCTTAAGTAGCTGAAGC
TCCGGTTTTGAACTATGCGCTCGGGGTTGGCGAGTGTGTTTTGTGAAGTTTTTTAGGCACCTTTTGAAAT
GTAATCATTTGGGTCAATATGTAATTTTCAGTGTTAGACTAGTAAATTGTCCGCTAAATTCTGGCCGTTT
TTGGCTTTTTTGTTAGACGGCCAACTTTTGTATACAAAGTGGGCCACCATGGGAATCCCGCTGCTGAACG
CTAAACAGATTCTGGGACAGCTGGACGGCGGGAGCGTGGCAGTCCTGCCTGTGGTCGACTCCACCAATCA
GTACCTGCTGGATCGAATCGGCGAGCTGAAGAGTGGGGATGCTTGCATTGCAGAATATCAGCAGGCAGGG
AGAGGAAGCAGAGGGAGGAAATGGTTCTCTCCTTTTGGAGCTAACCTGTACCTGAGTATGTTTTGGCGCC
TGAAGCGGGGACCAGCAGCAATCGGCCTGGGCCCGGTCATCGGAATTGTCATGGCAGAAGCGCTGCGAAA
GCTGGGAGCAGACAAGGTGCGAGTCAAATGGCCCAATGACCTGTATCTGCAGGATAGAAAGCTGGCAGGC
ATCCTGGTGGAGCTGGCCGGAATAACAGGCGATGCTGCACAGATCGTCATTGGCGCCGGGATTAACGTGG
CTATGAGGCGCGTGGAGGAAAGCGTGGTCAATCAGGGCTGGATCACACTGCAGGAAGCAGGGATTAACCT
GGACAGGAATACTCTGGCCGCTATGCTGATCCGAGAGCTGCGGGCAGCCCTGGAACTGTTCGAGCAGGAA
GGCCTGGCTCCATATCTGTCACGGTGGGAGAAGCTGGATAACTTCATCAATAGACCCGTGAAGCTGATCA
TTGGGGACAAAGAGATTTTCGGGATTAGCCGGGGGATTGATAAACAGGGAGCCCTGCTGCTGGAACAGGA
CGGAGTTATCAAACCCTGGATGGGCGGAGAAATCAGTCTGCGGTCTGCCGAAAAGGCTAGCGGCAAGCCC
ATCCCCAACCCCCTGCTGGGCCTGGACAGCACCACAAGTTTGTACAAAAAAGCAGGCTCCACCATGGCAG
ACGAAGATCTCATCTTCCGCCTGGAAGGCGTTGATGGCGGCCAGTCCCCCCGAGCTGGCCGTGATGGTGA
TTCTGATGGGGACAGCGACGATGAGGAAGGTTACTTCATCTGCCCCATCACGGATGACCCAAGCTCGAAC
CAGAATGTCAATTCCAAGGTTAATAAGTACTACAGCAACCTAACAAAAAGTGAGCGGTATAGCTCCAGCG
GGTCCCCGGCAAACTCCTTCCACTTCAAGGAAGCCTGGAAGCACGCAATCCAGAAGGCCAAGCACATGCC
CGACCCCTGGGCTGAGTTCCACCTGGAAGATATTGCCACCGAACGTGCTACTCGACACAGGTACAACGCC
GTCACCGGGGAATGGCTGGATGATGAAGTTCTGATCAAGATGGCATCTCAGCCCTTCGGCCGAGGAGCAA
TGAGGGAGTGCTTCCGGACGAAGAAGCTCTCCAACTTCTTGCATGCCCAGCAGTGGAAGGGAGCCTCCAA
CTACGTGGCGAAGCGCTACATCGAGCCCGTAGACCGGGATGTGTACTTTGAGGACGTGCGTCTACAGATG
GAGGCCAAGCTCTGGGGGGAGGAGTATAATCGGCACAAGCCCCCCAAGCAGGTGGACATCATGCAGATGT
GCATCATCGAGCTGAAGGACAGACCGGGCAAGCCCCTCTTCCACCTGGAGCACTACATCGAGGGCAAGTA
CATCAAGTACAACTCCAACTCTGGCTTTGTCCGCGATGACAACATCCGCCTGACGCCGCAGGCCTTCAGC
CACTTCACTTTTGAGCGTTCCGGCCATCAGCTGATAGTGGTGGACATCCAGGGAGTTGGGGATCTCTACA
CTGACCCACAGATCCACACGGAGACGGGCACTGACTTTGGAGACGGCAACCTAGGTGTCCGCGGGATGGC
GCTCTTCTTCTACTCTCATGCCTGCAACCGGATTTGCGAGAGCATGGGCCTTGCTCCCTTTGACCTCTCG
CCCCGGGAGAGGGATGCAGTGAATCAGAACACCAAGCTGCTGCAATCAGCCAAGACCATCTTGAGAGGAA
CAGAGGAAAAATGTGGGAGCCCCCGAGTAAGGACCCTCTCTGGGAGCCGGCCACCCCTGCTCCGTCCCCT
TTCAGAGAACTCTGGAGACGAGAACATGAGCGACGTGACCTTCGACTCTCTCCCTTCTTCCCCATCTTCG
GCCACACCACACAGCCAGAAGCTAGACCACCTCCATTGGCCAGTGTTCAGTGACCTCGATAACATGGCAT
CCAGAGACCATGATCATCTAGACAACCACCGGGAGTCTGAGAATAGTGGGGACAGCGGATACCCCAGTGA
GAAGCGGGGTGAGCTGGATGACCCTGAGCCCCGAGAACATGGCCACTCATACAGTAATCGGAAGTACGAG
TCTGACGAAGACAGCCTGGGCAGCTCTGGACGGGTATGTGTAGAGAAGTGGAATCTCCTCAACTCCTCCC
GCCTCCACCTGCCGAGGGCTTCGGCCGTGGCCCTGGAAGTGCAAAGGCTTAATGCTCTGGACCTCGAAAA
GAAAATCGGGAAGTCCATTTTGGGGAAGGTCCATCTGGCCATGGTGCGCTACCACGAGGGTGGGCGCTTC
TGCGAGAAGGGCGAGGAGTGGGACCAGGAGTCGGCTGTCTTCCACCTGGAGCACGCAGCCAACCTGGGCG
AGCTGGAGGCCATCGTGGGCCTGGGACTCATGTACTCGCAGTTGCCTCATCACATCCTAGCCGATGTCTC
TCTGAAGGAGACAGAAGAGAACAAAACCAAAGGATTTGATTACTTACTAAAGGCCGCTGAAGCTGGCGAC
AGGCAGTCCATGATCCTAGTGGCGCGAGCTTTTGACTCTGGCCAGAACCTCAGCCCGGACAGGTGCCAAG
ACTGGCTAGAGGCCCTGCACTGGTACAACACTGCCCTGGAGATGACGGACTGTGATGAGGGCGGTGAGTA
CGACGGAATGCAGGACGAGCCCCGGTACATGATGCTGGCCAGGGAGGCCGAGATGCTGTTCACAGGAGGC
TACGGGCTGGAGAAGGACCCGCAGAGATCAGGGGACTTGTATACCCAGGCAGCAGAGGCAGCGATGGAAG
CCATGAAGGGCCGACTGGCCAACCAGTACTACCAAAAGGCTGAAGAGGCCTGGGCCCAGATGGAGGAGTA
GGACCCAGCTTTCTTGTACAAAGTGGTGATATCCAGCACAGTGGCGGCCGCTCGACAATCAACCTCTGGA
TTACAAAATTTGTGAAAGATTGACTGGTATTCTTAACTATGTTGCTCCTTTTACGCTATGTGGATACGCT
GCTTTAATGCCTTTGTATCATGCTATTGCTTCCCGTATGGCTTTCATTTTCTCCTCCTTGTATAAATCCT
GGTTGCTGTCTCTTTATGAGGAGTTGTGGCCCGTTGTCAGGCAACGTGGCGTGGTGTGCACTGTGTTTGC
TGACGCAACCCCCACTGGTTGGGGCATTGCCACCACCTGTCAGCTCCTTTCCGGGACTTTCGCTTTCCCC
CTCCCTATTGCCACGGCGGAACTCATCGCCGCCTGCCTTGCCCGCTGCTGGACAGGGGCTCGGCTGTTGG
GCACTGACAATTCCGTGGTGTTGTCGGGGAAGCTGACGTCCTTTCCATGGCTGCTCGCCTGTGTTGCCAC
CTGGATTCTGCGCGGGACGTCCTTCTGCTACGTCCCTTCGGCCCTCAATCCAGCGGACCTTCCTTCCCGC
GGCCTGCTGCCGGCTCTGCGGCCTCTTCCGCGTCTTCGCCTTCGCCCTCAGACGAGTCGGATCTCCCTTT
GGGCCGCCTCCCCGCCTGGAATTCTACCGGGTAGGGGAGGCGCTTTTCCCAAGGCAGTCTGGAGCATGCG
CTTTAGCAGCCCCGCTGGGCACTTGGCGCTACACAAGTGGCCTCTGGCCTCGCACACATTCCACATCCAC
CGGTAGGCGCCAACCGGCTCCGTTCTTTGGTGGCCCCTTCGCGCCACCTTCTACTCCTCCCCTAGTCAGG
AAGTTCCCCCCCGCCCCGCAGCTCGCGTCGTGCAGGACGTGACAAATGGAAGTAGCACGTCTCACTAGTC
TCGTGCAGATGGACAGCACCGCTGAGCAATGGAAGCGGGTAGGCCTTTGGGGCAGCGGCCAATAGCAGCT
TTGCTCCTTCGCTTTCTGGGCTCAGAGGCTGGGAAGGGGTGGGTCCGGGGGCGGGCTCAGGGGCGGGCTC
AGGGGCGGGGCGGGCGCCCGAAGGTCCTCCGGAGGCCCGGCATTCTGCACGCTTCAAAAGCGCACGTCTG
CCGCGCTGTTCTCCTCTTCCTCATCTCCGGGCCTTTCGACCTGCAGCCCAAGCTTACCATGACCGAGTAC
AAGCCCACGGTGCGCCTCGCCACCCGCGACGACGTCCCCAGGGCCGTACGCACCCTCGCCGCCGCGTTCG
CCGACTACCCCGCCACGCGCCACACCGTCGATCCGGACCGCCACATCGAGCGGGTCACCGAGCTGCAAGA
ACTCTTCCTCACGCGCGTCGGGCTCGACATCGGCAAGGTGTGGGTCGCGGACGACGGCGCCGCGGTGGCG
GTCTGGACCACGCCGGAGAGCGTCGAAGCGGGGGCGGTGTTCGCCGAGATCGGCCCGCGCATGGCCGAGT
TGAGCGGTTCCCGGCTGGCCGCGCAGCAACAGATGGAAGGCCTCCTGGCGCCGCACCGGCCCAAGGAGCC
CGCGTGGTTCCTGGCCACCGTCGGCGTCTCGCCCGACCACCAGGGCAAGGGTCTGGGCAGCGCCGTCGTG
CTCCCCGGAGTGGAGGCGGCCGAGCGCGCCGGGGTGCCCGCCTTCCTGGAGACCTCCGCGCCCCGCAACC
TCCCCTTCTACGAGCGGCTCGGCTTCACCGTCACCGCCGACGTCGAGGTGCCCGAAGGACCGCGCACCTG
GTGCATGACCCGCAAGCCCGGTGCCTGACGCCCGCCCCACGACCCGCAGCGCCCGACCGAAAGGAGCGCA
CGACCCCATGCATCTCGAGGGCCCGGTACCTTTAAGACCAATGACTTACAAGGCAGCTGTAGATCTTAGC
CACTTTTTAAAAGAAAAGGGGGGACTGGAAGGGCTAGCTCACTCCCAACGAAGACAAGATCTGCTTTTTG
CTTGTACTGGGTCTCTCTGGTTAGACCAGATCTGAGCCTGGGAGCTCTCTGGCTAACTAGGGAACCCACT
GCTTAAGCCTCAATAAAGCTTGCCTTGAGTGCTTCAAGTAGTGTGTGCCCGTCTGTTGTGTGACTCTGGT
AACTAGAGATCCCTCAGACCCTTTTAGTCAGTGTGGAAAATCTCTAGCAGTAGTAGTTCATGTCATCTTA
TTATTCAGTATTTATAACTTGCAAAGAAATGAATATCAGAGAGTGAGAGGAACTTGTTTATTGCAGCTTA
TAATGGTTACAAATAAAGCAATAGCATCACAAATTTCACAAATAAAGCATTTTTTTCACTGCATTCTAGT
TGTGGTTTGTCCAAACTCATCAATGTATCTTATCATGTCTGGCTCTAGCTATCCCGCCCCTAACTCCGCC
CATCCCGCCCCTAACTCCGCCCAGTTCCGCCCATTCTCCGCCCCATGGCTGACTAATTTTTTTTATTTAT
GCAGAGGCCGAGGCCGCCTCGGCCTCTGAGCTATTCCAGAAGTAGTGAGGAGGCTTTTTTGGAGGCCTAG
GGACGTACCCAATTCGCCCTATAGTGAGTCGTATTACGCGCGCTCACTGGCCGTCGTTTTACAACGTCGT
GACTGGGAAAACCCTGGCGTTACCCAACTTAATCGCCTTGCAGCACATCCCCCTTTCGCCAGCTGGCGTA
ATAGCGAAGAGGCCCGCACCGATCGCCCTTCCCAACAGTTGCGCAGCCTGAATGGCGAATGGG
[124 nt withheld, positions 7344-7467]
C
[91 nt withheld, positions 7469-7559]
A
[49 nt withheld, positions 7561-7609]
CCTTTGACGTTGGAGTCCACGTTCTTT
[37 nt withheld, positions 7637-7673]
ACCCTATCTCGGTCTATTCTTTTGATTTATAAGGGATTTTGCCGATTTCGGCCTATTGGTTAAAAAATGA
GCTGATTTAACAAAAATTTAACGCGAATTTTAACAAAATATTAACGCTTACAATTTAGGTGGCACTTTTC
GGGGAAATGTGCGCGGAACCCCTATTTGTTTATTTTTCTAAATACATTCAAATATGTATCCGCTCATGAG
ACAATAACCCTGATAAATGCTTCAATAATATTGAAAAAGGAAGAGTATGAGTATTCAACATTTCCGTGTC
GCCCTTATTCCCTTTTTTGCGGCATTTTGCCTTCCTGTTTTTGCTCACCCAGAAACGCTGGTGAAAGTAA
AAGATGCTGAAGATCAGTTGGGTGCACGAGTGGGTTACATCGAACTGGATCTCAACAGCGGTAAGATCCT
TGAGAGTTTTCGCCCCGAAGAACGTTTTCCAATGATGAGCACTTTTAAAGTTCTGCTATGTGGCGCGGTA
TTATCCCGTATTGACGCCGGGCAAGAGCAACTCGGTCGCCGCATACACTATTCTCAGAATGACTTGGTTG
AGTACTCACCAGTCACAGAAAAGCATCTTACGGATGGCATGACAGTAAGAGAATTATGCAGTGCTGCCAT
AACCATGAGTGATAACACTGCGGCCAACTTACTTCTGACAACGATCGGAGGACCGAAGGAGCTAACCGCT
TTTTTGCACAACATGGGGGATCATGTAACTCGCCTTGATCGTTGGGAACCGGAGCTGAATGAAGCCATAC
CAAACGACGAGCGTGACACCACGATGCCTGTAGCAATGGCAACAACGTTGCGCAAACTATTAACTGGCGA
ACTACTTACTCTAGCTTCCCGGCAACAATTAATAGACTGGATGGAGGCGGATAAAGTTGCAGGACCACTT
CTGCGCTCGGCCCTTCCGGCTGGCTGGTTTATTGCTGATAAATCTGGAGCCGGTGAGCGTGGGTCTCGCG
GTATCATTGCAGCACTGGGGCCAGATGGTAAGCCCTCCCGTATCGTAGTTATCTACACGACGGGGAGTCA
GGCAACTATGGATGAACGAAATAGACAGATCGCTGAGATAGGTGCCTCACTGATTAAGCATTGGTAACTG
TCAGACCAAGTTTACTCATATATACTTTAGATTGATTTAAAACTTCATTTTTAATTTAAAAGGATCTAGG
TGAAGATCCTTTTTGATAATCTCATGACCAAAATCCCTTAACGTGAGTTTTCGTTCCACTGAGCGTCAGA
CCCCGTAGAAAAGATCAAAGGATCTTCTTGAGATCCTTTTTTTCTGCGCGTAATCTGCTGCTTGCAAACA
AAAAAACCACCGCTACCAGCGGTGGTTTGTTTGCCGGATCAAGAGCTACCAACTCTTTTTCCGAAGGTAA
CTGGCTTCAGCAGAGCGCAGATACCAAATACTGTTCTTCTAGTGTAGCCGTAGTTAGGCCACCACTTCAA
GAACTCTGTAGCACCGCCTACATACCTCGCTCTGCTAATCCTGTTACCAGTGGCTGCTGCCAGTGGCGAT
AAGTCGTGTCTTACCGGGTTGGACTCAAGACGATAGTTACCGGATAAGGCGCAGCGGTCGGGCTGAACGG
GGGGTTCGTGCACACAGCCCAGCTTGGAGCGAACGACCTACACCGAACTGAGATACCTACAGCGTGAGCT
ATGAGAAAGCGCCACGCTTCCCGAAGGGAGAAAGGCGGACAGGTATCCGGTAAGCGGCAGGGTCGGAACA
GGAGAGCGCACGAGGGAGCTTCCAGGGGGAAACGCCTGGTATCTTTATAGTCCTGTCGGGTTTCGCCACC
TCTGACTTGAGCGTCGATTTTTGTGATGCTCGTCAGGGGGGCGGAGCCTATGGAAAAACGCCAGCAACGC
GGCCTTTTTACGGTTCCTGGCCTTTTGCTGGCCTTTTGCTCACATGTTCTTTCCTGCGTTATCCCCTGAT
TCTGTGGATAACCGTATTACCGCCTTTGAGTGAGCTGATACCGCTCGCCGCAGCCGAACGACCGAGCGCA
GCGAGTCAGTGAGCGAGGAAGCGGAAGAGCGCCCAATACGCAAACCGCCTCTCCCCGCGCGTTGGCCGAT
TCATTAATGCAGCTGGCACGACAGGTTTCCCGACTGGAAAGCGGGCAGTGAGCGCAACGCAATTAATGTG
AGTTAGCTCACTCATTAGGCACCCCAGGCTTTACACTTTATGCTTCCGGCTCGTATGTTGTGTGGAATTG
TGAGCGGATAACAATTTCACACAGGAAACAGCTATGACCATGATTACGCCAAGCGCGCAATTAACCCTCA
CTAAAGGGAACAAAAGCTGGAGCTGCAAGCTTAATGTAGTCTTATGCAATACTCTTGTAGTCTTGCAACA
TGGTAACGATGAGTTAGCAACATGCCTTACAAGGAGAGAAAAAGCACCGTGCATGCCGATTGGTGGAAGT
AAGGTGGTACGATCGTGCCTTATTAGGAAGGCAACAGACGGGTCTGACATGGATTGGACGAACCACTGAA
TTGCCGCATTGCAGAGATATTGTATTTAAGTGCCTAGCTCGATACATAAACGGGTCTCTCTGGTTAGACC
AGATCTGAGCCTGGGAGCTCTCTGGCTAACTAGGGAACCCACTGCTTAAGCCTCAATAAAGCTTGCCTTG
AGTGCTTCAAGTAGTGTGTGCCCGTCTGTTGTGTGACTCTGGTAACTAGAGATCCCTCAGACCCTTTTAG
TCAGTGTGGAAAATCTCTAGCAGTGGCGCCCGAACAGGGACTTGAAAGCGAAAGGGAAACCAGAGGAGCT
CTCTCGACGCAGGACTCGGCTTGCTGAAGCGCGCACGGCAAGAGGCGAGGGGCGGCGACTGGTGAGTACG
CCAAAAATTTTGACTAGCGGAGGCTAGAAGGAGAGAGATGGGTGCGAGAGCGTCAGTATTAAGCGGGGGA
GAATTAGATCGCGATGGGAAAAAATTCGGTTAAGGCCAGGGGGAAAGAAAAAATATAAATTAAAACATAT
AGTATGGGCAAGCAGGGAGCTAGAACGATTCGCAGTTAATCCTGGCCTGTTAGAAACATCAGAAGGCTGT
AGACAAATACTGGGACAGCTACAACCATCCCTTCAGACAGGATCAGAAGAACTTAGATCATTATATAATA
CAGTAGCAACCCTCTATTGTGTGCATCAAAGGATAGAGATAAAAGACACCAAGGAAGCTTTAGACAAGAT
AGAGGAAGAGCAAAACAAAAGTAAGACCACCGCACAGCAAGCGGCCGCTGATCTTCAGACCTGGAGGAGG
AGATATGAGGGACAATTGGAGAAGTGAATTATATAAATATAAAGTAGTAAAAATTGAACCATTAGGAGTA
GCACCCACCAAGGCAAAGAGAAGAGTGGTGCAGAGAGAAAAAAGAGCAGTGGGAATAGGAGCTTTGTTCC
TTGGGTTCTTGGGAGCAGCAGGAAGCACTATGGGCGCAGCGTCAATGACGCTGACGGTACAGGCCAGACA
ATTATTGTCTGGTATAGTGCAGCAGCAGAACAATTTGCTGAGGGCTATTGAGGCGCAACAGCATCTGTTG
CAACTCACAGTCTGGGGCATCAAGCAGCTCCAGGCAAGAATCCTGGCTGTGGAAAGATACCTAAAGGATC
AACAGCTCCTGGGGATTTGGGGTTGCTCTGGAAAACTCATTTGCACCACTGCTGTGCCTTGGAATGCTAG
TTGGAGTAATAAATCTCTGGAACAGATTTGGAATCACACGACCTGGATGGAGTGGGACAGAGAAATTAAC
AATTACACAAGCTTAATACACTCCTTAATTGAAGAATCGCAAAACCAGCAAGAAAAGAATGAACAAGAAT
TATTGGAATTAGATAAATGGGCAAGTTTGTGGAATTGGTTTAACATAACAAATTGGCTGTGGTATATAAA
ATTATTCATAATGATAGTAGGAGGCTTGGTAGGTTTAAGAATAGTTTTT
